>Addgene plasmid #10819 | pSUPER.PKCdelta.RNAi | addgene full sequence | sequence record 424142 | Addgene NGS Result
AAGCATCTTACGGATGGCATGACAGTAAGAGAATTATGCAGTGCTGCCATAACCATGAGTGATAACACTG
CGGCCAACTTACTTCTGACAACGATCGGAGGACCGAAGGAGCTAACCGCTTTTTTGCACAACATGGGGGA
TCATGTAACTCGCCTTGATCGTTGGGAACCGGAGCTGAATGAAGCCATACCAAACGACGAGCGTGACACC
ACGATGCCTGTAGCAATGGCAACAACGTTGCGCAAACTATTAACTGGCGAACTACTTACTCTAGCTTCCC
GGCAACAATTAATAGACTGGATGGAGGCGGATAAAGTTGCAGGACCACTTCTGCGCTCGGCCCTTCCGGC
TGGCTGGTTTATTGCTGATAAATCTGGAGCCGGTGAGCGTGGGTCTCGCGGTATCATTGCAGCACTGGGG
CCAGATGGTAAGCCCTCCCGTATCGTAGTTATCTACACGACGGGGAGTCAGGCAACTATGGATGAACGAA
ATAGACAGATCGCTGAGATAGGTGCCTCACTGATTAAGCATTGGTAACTGTCAGACCAAGTTTACTCATA
TATACTTTAGATTGATTTAAAACTTCATTTTTAATTTAAAAGGATCTAGGTGAAGATCCTTTTTGATAAT
CTCATGACCAAAATCCCTTAACGTGAGTTTTCGTTCCACTGAGCGTCAGACCCCGTAGAAAAGATCAAAG
GATCTTCTTGAGATCCTTTTTTTCTGCGCGTAATCTGCTGCTTGCAAACAAAAAAACCACCGCTACCAGC
GGTGGTTTGTTTGCCGGATCAAGAGCTACCAACTCTTTTTCCGAAGGTAACTGGCTTCAGCAGAGCGCAG
ATACCAAATACTGTTCTTCTAGTGTAGCCGTAGTTAGGCCACCACTTCAAGAACTCTGTAGCACCGCCTA
CATACCTCGCTCTGCTAATCCTGTTACCAGTGGCTGCTGCCAGTGGCGATAAGTCGTGTCTTACCGGGTT
GGACTCAAGACGATAGTTACCGGATAAGGCGCAGCGGTCGGGCTGAACGGGGGGTTCGTGCACACAGCCC
AGCTTGGAGCGAACGACCTACACCGAACTGAGATACCTACAGCGTGAGCTATGAGAAAGCGCCACGCTTC
CCGAAGGGAGAAAGGCGGACAGGTATCCGGTAAGCGGCAGGGTCGGAACAGGAGAGCGCACGAGGGAGCT
TCCAGGGGGAAACGCCTGGTATCTTTATAGTCCTGTCGGGTTTCGCCACCTCTGACTTGAGCGTCGATTT
TTGTGATGCTCGTCAGGGGGGCGGAGCCTATGGAAAAACGCCAGCAACGCGGCCTTTTTACGGTTCCTGG
CCTTTTGCTGGCCTTTTGCTCACATGTTCTTTCCTGCGTTATCCCCTGATTCTGTGGATAACCGTATTAC
CGCCTTTGAGTGAGCTGATACCGCTCGCCGCAGCCGAACGACCGAGCGCAGCGAGTCAGTGAGCGAGGAA
GCGGAAGAGCGCCCAATACGCAAACCGCCTCTCCCCGCGCGTTGGCCGATTCATTAATGCAGCTGGCACG
ACAGGTTTCCCGACTGGAAAGCGGGCAGTGAGCGCAACGCAATTAATGTGAGTTAGCTCACTCATTAGGC
ACCCCAGGCTTTACACTTTATGCTTCCGGCTCGTATGTTGTGTGGAATTGTGAGCGGATAACAATTTCAC
ACAGGAAACAGCTATGACCATGATTACGCCAAGCTCGAAATTAACCCTCACTAAAGGGAACAAAAGCTGG
TACCGGGCCCCCCCTCGAGGTCGACGGTATCGATAAGCTTTTCCAAAAAGACAAGATCATCGGCAGATTC
TCTTGAAATCTGCCGATGATCTTGTCGGGGATCTGTGGTCTCATACAGAACTTATAAGATTCCCAAATCC
AAAGACATTTCACGTTTATGGTGATTTCCCAGAACACATAGCGACATGCAAATATTGCAGGGCGCCACTC
CCCTGTCCCTCACAGCCATCTTCCTGCCAGGGCGCACGCGCGCTGGGTGTTCCCGCCTAGTGACACTGGG
CCCGCGATTCCTTGGAGCGGGTTGATGACGTCAGCGTTCGAATTCCTGCAGCCCGGGGGATCCACTAGTT
CTAGAGCGGCCGCCACCGCGGTGGAGCTCCAATTCGCCCTATAGTGAGTCGTATTACAATTCACTGGCCG
TCGTTTTACAACGTCGTGACTGGGAAAACCCTGGCGTTACCCAACTTAATCGCCTTGCAGCACATCCCCC
TTTCGCCAGCTGGCGTAATAGCGAAGAGGCCCGCACCGATCGCCCTTCCCAACAGTTGCGCAGCCTGAAT
GGCGAATGGG
[124 nt withheld, positions 2321-2444]
C
[91 nt withheld, positions 2446-2536]
A
[49 nt withheld, positions 2538-2586]
CCTTTGACGTTGGAGTCCACGTTCTTT
[37 nt withheld, positions 2614-2650]
ACCCTATCTCGGTCTATTCTTTTGATTTATAAGGGATTTTGCCGATTTCGGCCTATTGGTTAAAAAATGA
GCTGATTTAACAAAAATTTAACGCGAATTTTAACAAAATATTAACGCTTACAATTTAGGTGGCACTTTTC
GGGGAAATGTGCGCGGAACCCCTATTTGTTTATTTTTCTAAATACATTCAAATATGTATCCGCTCATGAG
ACAATAACCCTGATAAATGCTTCAATAATATTGAAAAAGGAAGAGTATGAGTATTCAACATTTCCGTGTC
GCCCTTATTCCCTTTTTTGCGGCATTTTGCCTTCCTGTTTTTGCTCACCCAGAAACGCTGGTGAAAGTAA
AAGATGCTGAAGATCAGTTGGGTGCACGAGTGGGTTACATCGAACTGGATCTCAACAGCGGTAAGATCCT
TGAGAGTTTTCGCCCCGAAGAACGTTTTCCAATGATGAGCACTTTTAAAGTTCTGCTATGTGGCGCGGTA
TTATCCCGTATTGACGCCGGGCAAGAGCAACTCGGTCGCCGCATACACTATTCTCAGAATGACTTGGTTG
AGTACTCACCAGTCACAGAA
Features (pLannotate 1.2.2; 14 found; start..end, strand, type, name):
    708..1296    +  rep_origin     ori: high-copy-number ColE1/pMB1/pBR322/pUC origin of replication
   1479..1571    +  CDS            lacI (fragment): lac repressor; lacI; The lac repressor binds to the lac operator to inhibit transcription in E. coli. This inhibition can be relieved by adding lactose or isopropyl-β-D-thiogalactopyranoside (IPTG).
   1584..1605    +  protein_bind   CAP binding site: CAP binding activates transcription in the presence of cAMP. E. coli catabolite activator protein
   1620..1650    +  promoter       lac promoter: promoter for the E. coli lac operon
   1658..1674    +  protein_bind   lac operator: The lac repressor binds to the lac operator to inhibit transcription in E. coli. This inhibition can be relieved by adding lactose or isopropyl-β-D-thiogalactopyranoside (IPTG). lac repressor encoded by lacI
   1719..1737    +  promoter       T3 promoter: promoter for bacteriophage T3 RNA polymerase
   1749..1790    -  misc_feature   MCS (fragment): pBluescript multiple cloning site
   1855..2069    -  promoter       H1 promoter: human H1 RNA promoter
   2068..2129    -  misc_feature   MCS (fragment): pBluescript multiple cloning site
   2138..2156    -  promoter       T7 promoter: promoter for bacteriophage T7 RNA polymerase
   2159..2316    +  CDS            lacZα (fragment): LacZα fragment of β-galactosidase; lacZ fragment
   2321..2749    +  rep_origin     f1 ori (sequence partly withheld): f1 bacteriophage origin of replication; arrow indicates direction of (+) strand synthesis
   2802..2906    +  promoter       AmpR promoter: bla
   2907..537     +  CDS            AmpR (across the origin): β-lactamase; bla; confers resistance to ampicillin, carbenicillin, and related antibiotics
