[The description below was written by a language model from this plasmid's Addgene catalogue record and pLannotate feature annotations shown in this document.]
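Description:
pSUPER.PKCdelta.RNAi is a mammalian RNA interference vector built on the pSUPER backbone, itself a pBluescript-derived plasmid, and designed to knock down human protein kinase C delta (PRKCD). It is propagated in E. coli as a high-copy plasmid through a ColE1/pUC-type origin and selected with ampicillin via the β-lactamase gene and its native promoter. The backbone also retains an f1 phage origin, which allows single-stranded DNA production, along with remnants of the pBluescript cloning region: lac promoter and operator, a CAP binding site, fragments of lacI and lacZα, split portions of the multiple cloning site, and flanking T3 and T7 phage promoters. No mammalian selection marker appears in the record or the feature table, so the plasmid seems suited to transient transfection.

The payload is a 64 bp insert made from a pair of annealed oligonucleotides ligated between the BglII and HindIII sites, immediately downstream of the human H1 RNA promoter. H1 is an RNA polymerase III promoter that yields small, precisely initiated transcripts. The oligonucleotide design follows the standard pSUPER scheme, in which a PRKCD target sequence is followed by a short loop, its reverse complement, and a run of thymidines that terminates Pol III transcription. The transcript folds into a short hairpin RNA that the cellular machinery processes into an siRNA directed against PKCδ mRNA. The hairpin itself is not annotated in the feature table, but it falls in the gap between the H1 promoter and the adjacent MCS fragment. The associated publication used PKCδ silencing to examine protein kinase D-dependent activation of NF-κB in oxidative stress signalling.
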