Addgene plasmid #10819: pSUPER.PKCdelta.RNAi
Depositing lab: Alex Toker. Depositing organization: Beth Israel Deaconess Medical Center. Publication: Protein kinase Cdelta selectively regulates protein kinase D-dependent activation of NF-kappaB in oxidative stress signaling. Storz P, Doppler H, Toker A. Mol Cell Biol. 2004 Apr . 24(7):2614-26. 10.1128/MCB.24.7.2614-2626.2004 PubMed 15024053.
Backbone
  Vector backbone: pSUPER
  Backbone size w/o insert (bp): 3176
  Vector type: Mammalian Expression, RNAi
Growth in bacteria
  Bacterial resistance: Ampicillin, 100 μg/mL
  Growth temperature: 37°C
  Growth strain: DH5alpha
  Copy number: High Copy
Gene/Insert
  Gene/Insert name: PKC delta RNAi (alt name: PKC delta)
  Species: H. sapiens (human)
  Insert size (bp): 64
  Entrez Gene: PRKCD (a.k.a. ALPS3, CVID9, MAY1, PKCD, nPKC-delta)
  Cloning method: Restriction Enzyme; 5′ cloning site BglII (not destroyed); 3′ cloning site HindIII (not destroyed)
  Sequencing primers: 5′ T7; 3′ M13R
Terms and licenses: Academic/Nonprofit Terms; Industry Terms: Not Available to Industry
Depositor comments: Constructed by ligation of the following oligonucleotide pairs to pSUPER: 5'-GATCCCCGAC AAGATCATCG GCAGATTTCA AGAGAATCTG CCGATGATCT TGTCTTTTTG GAAA-3' and 5'-AGCTTTTCCA AAAAGACAAG ATCATCGGCA GATTCTCTTG AAATCTGCCG ATGATCTTGT CGGG-3'.
How to cite: pSUPER.PKCdelta.RNAi was a gift from Alex Toker (Addgene plasmid # 10819 ; http://n2t.net/addgene:10819 ; RRID:Addgene_10819)
