>Addgene plasmid #10819 | pSUPER.PKCdelta.RNAi | addgene partial sequence | sequence record 17738 | 10819 with T7
CGGGCTGCAGGAATTCGAACGCTGACGTCATCAACCCGCTCCAAGGAATCGCGGGCCCAGTGTCACTAGG
CGGGAACACCCAGCGCGCGTGCGCCCTGGCAGGAAGATGGCTGTGTGGGACAGGGGTGTGGCGCCCTGCA
ATATTTGCATGTCGCTATGTGTTCTGGGAAATCACCATAAACGTGAAATGTCTTTGGATTTGGGAATCTT
ATAAGTTCTGTATGAGACCACAGATCCCCGACAAGATCATCGGCAGATTTCAAGAGAATCTGCCGATGAT
CTTGTCTTTTTGGAAAAGCTTATCGATACCGTCGACCTCGAGGGGGGGCCCGGTACCAGCTTTTGTTCCC
TTTAGTGAGGGTTAATTTCGAGCTTGGCGTAATCATGGTCATAGCTGTTTCCTGTGTGAAATTGTTATCC
GCTCACAATTCCACACAACATACGAGCCGGAAGCATAAAGTGTAAAGCCTGGGGTGCCTAATGAGTGAGC
TAACTCACATTAATTGCGTTGCGCTCACTGCCCGCTTTCCAGTCGGGAAACCTGTCGTGCCAGCTGCATT
AATGAATCGGCCAACGCGCGGGGAGAGGCGGTTTGCGTATTGGGCGCTCTTCCGCTTCCTCGCTCACTGA
TCGCTGCGCTCGGTCTTCGCTGCGGCGA
